>Addgene plasmid #176191 | pSA10(gfcD) | addgene full sequence | sequence record 345638 | Addgene NGS Result
TAGCGGAACGGGAAGGCGACTGGAGTGCCATGTCCGGTTTTCAACAAACCATGCAAATGCTGAATGAGGG
CATCGTTCCCACTGCGATGCTGGTTGCCAACGATCAGATGGCGCTGGGCGCAATGCGCGCCATTACCGAG
TCCGGGCTGCGCGTTGGTGCGGATATCTCGGTAGTGGGATACGACGATACCGAAGACAGCTCATGTTATA
TCCCGCCGTTAACCACCATCAAACAGGATTTTCGCCTGCTGGGGCAAACCAGCGTGGACCGCTTGCTGCA
ACTCTCTCAGGGCCAGGCGGTGAAGGGCAATCAGCTGTTGCCCGTCTCACTGGTGAAAAGAAAAACCACC
CTGGCGCCCAATACGCAAACCGCCTCTCCCCGCGCGTTGGCCGATTCATTAATGCAGCTGGCACGACAGG
TTTCCCGACTGGAAAGCGGGCAGTGAGCGCAACGCAATTAATGTAAGTTAGCGCGAATTGTCGAAGCTTG
GCTGTTTTGGCGGATGAGAGAAGATTTTCAGCCTGATACAGATTAAATCAGAACGCAGAAGCGGTCTGAT
AAAACAGAATTTGCCTGGCGGCAGTAGCGCGGTGGTCCCACCTGACCCCATGCCGAACTCAGAAGTGAAA
CGCCGTAGCGCCGATGGTAGTGTGGGGTCTCCCCATGCGAGAGTAGGGAACTGCCAGGCATCAAATAAAA
CGAAAGGCTCAGTCGAAAGACTGGGCCTTTCGTTTTATCTGTTGTTTGTCGGTGAACGCTCTCCTGAGTA
GGACAAATCCGCCGGGAGCGGATTTGAACGTTGCGAAGCAACGGCCCGGAGGGTGGCGGGCAGGACGCCC
GCCATAAACTGCCAGGCATCAAATTAAGCAGAAGGCCATCCTGACGGATGGCCTTTTTGCGTTTCTACAA
ACTCTTTTGTTTATTTTTCTAAATACATTCAAATATGTATCCGCTCATGAGACAATAACCCTGATAAATG
CTTCAATAATATTGAAAAAGGAAGAGTATGAGTATTCAACATTTCCGTGTCGCCCTTATTCCCTTTTTTG
CGGCATTTTGCCTTCCTGTTTTTGCTCACCCAGAAACGCTGGTGAAAGTAAAAGATGCTGAAGATCAGTT
GGGTGCACGAGTGGGTTACATCGAACTGGATCTCAACAGCGGTAAGATCCTTGAGAGTTTTCGCCCCGAA
GAACGTTTTCCAATGATGAGCACTTTTAAAGTTCTGCTATGTGGCGCGGTATTATCCCGTGTTGACGCCG
GGCAAGAGCAACTCGGTCGCCGCATACACTATTCTCAGAATGACTTGGTTGAGTACTCACCAGTCACAGA
AAAGCATCTTACGGATGGCATGACAGTAAGAGAATTATGCAGTGCTGCCATAACCATGAGTGATAACACT
GCGGCCAACTTACTTCTGACAACGATCGGAGGACCGAAGGAGCTAACCGCTTTTTTGCACAACATGGGGG
ATCATGTAACTCGCCTTGATCGTTGGGAACCGGAGCTGAATGAAGCCATACCAAACGACGAGCGTGACAC
CACGATGCCTGTAGCAATGGCAACAACGTTGCGCAAACTATTAACTGGCGAACTACTTACTCTAGCTTCC
CGGCAACAATTAATAGACTGGATGGAGGCGGATAAAGTTGCAGGACCACTTCTGCGCTCGGCCCTTCCGG
CTGGCTGGTTTATTGCTGATAAATCTGGAGCCGGTGAGCGTGGGTCTCGCGGTATCATTGCAGCACTGGG
GCCAGATGGTAAGCCCTCCCGTATCGTAGTTATCTACACGGCGGGGAGTCAGGCAACTATGGATGAACGA
AATAGACAGATCGCTGAGATAGGTGCCTCACTGATTAAGCATTGGTAACTGTCAGACCAAGTTTACTCAT
ATATACTTTAGATTGATTTAAAACTTCATTTTTAATTTAAAAGGATCTAGGTGAAGATCCTTTTTGATAA
TCTCATGACCAAAATCCCTTAACGTGAGTTTTCGTTCCACTGAGCGTCAGACCCCGTAGAAAAGATCAAA
GGATCTTCTTGAGATCCTTTTTTTCTGCGCGTAATCTGCTGCTTGCAAACAAAAAAACCACCGCTACCAG
CGGTGGTTTGTTTGCCGGATCAAGAGCTACCAACTCTTTTTCCGAAGGTAACTGGCTTCAGCAGAGCGCA
GATACCAAATACTGTCCTTCTAGTGTAGCCGTAGTTAGGCCACCACTTCAAGAACTCTGTAGCACCGCCT
ACATACCTCGCTCTGCTAATCCTGTTACCAGTGGCTGCTGCCAGTGGCGATAAGTCGTGTCTTACCGGGT
TGGACTCAAGACGATAGTTACCGGATAAGGCGCAGCGGTCGGGCTGAACGGGGGGTTCGTGCACACAGCC
CAGCTTGGAGCGAACGACCTACACCGAACTGAGATACCTACAGCGTGAGCTATGAGAAAGCGCCACGCTT
CCCGAAGGGAGAAAGGCGGACAGGTATCCGGTAAGCGGCAGGGTCGGAACAGGAGAGCGCACGAGGGAGC
TTCCAGGGGGAAACGCCTGGTATCTTTATAGTCCTGTCGGGTTTCGCCACCTCTGACTTGAGCGTCGATT
TTTGTGATGCTCGTCAGGGGGGCGGAGCCTATGGAAAAACGCCAGCAACGCGGCCTTTTTACGGTTCCTG
GCCTTTTGCTGGCCTTTTGCTCACATGTTCTTTCCTGCGTTATCCCCTGATTCTGTGGATAACCGTATTA
CCGCCTTTGAGTGAGCTGATACCGCTCGCCGCAGCCGAACGACCGAGCGCAGCGAGTCAGTGAGCGAGGA
AGCGGAAGAGCGCCTGATGCGGTATTTTCTCCTTACGCATCTGTGCGGTATTTCACACCGCATATGGTGC
ACTCTCAGTACAATCTGCTCTGATGCCGCATAGTTAAGCCAGTATACACTCCGCTATCGCTACGTGACTG
GGTCATGGCTGCGCCCCGACACCCGCCAACACCCGCTGACGCGCCCTGACGGGCTTGTCTGCTCCCGGCA
TCCGCTTACAGACAAGCTGTGACCGTCTCCGGGAGCTGCATGTGTCAGAGGTTTTCACCGTCATCACCGA
AACGCGCGAGGCAGCCGGATCCGGGCTTATCGACTGCACGGTGCACCAATGCTTCTGGCGTCAGGCAGCC
ATCGGAAGCTGTGGTATGGCTGTGCAGGTCGTAAATCACTGCATAATTCGTGTCGCTCAAGGCGCACTCC
CGTTCTGGATAATGTTTTTTGCGCCGACATCATAACGGTTCTGGCAAATATTCTGAAATGAGCTGTTGAC
AATTAATCATCGGCTCGTATAATGTGTGGAATTGTGAGCGGATAACAATTTCACACAGGAAACAGAATTG
ATGAAGAAGAACTCTTATCTTTTAAGCTGCCTGGCCATTGCCGTCTCCAGTGCCTGTCATGCTGAAGTAT
TAACCTACCCGGATCCGCTGGGGTCGTCGCAATCAGACTTTGGCGGCACAGGATTGTTGCAGATGCCAAA
TGCGCGCATCGCACCGGAAGGTGAATTCAGCGTCAACTACCGGGATAACGATCAATACCGTTTCTACTCC
ACGTCCGTGGCGCTGTTCCCATGGCTGGAAGGCACCATTCGTTATACGGATGTGCGCACACGCAAATATA
GCCAGTGGGAAGATTTCAGCGGCGATCAGTCATACAAAGACAAATCTTTCGATTTTAAACTTCGCCTGTG
GGAAGAAGGTTACTTGCTACCGCAAGTGGCGTTTGGTAAACGTGATATTGCTGGTACGGGTCTGTTTGAC
GGTGAATATTTGGTGGCCAGCAAGCAAGCGGGGCCATTTGATTTCACCCTCGGGATGGCATGGGGCTACG
CCGGTAATGCGGGCAATATTACCAACCCGTTTTGCCGGGTGAGCGATAAATATTGTCATCGTGCAGAGTC
TCACGATGCGGGCGATATCAGCTTTAGCGATATCTTTCGTGGCCCGGCTTCCATCTTTGGCGGCATTGAG
TATCAAACGCCGTGGAATCCCCTGCGTCTGAAACTCGAATACGACGGCAACAATTACCAGAATGATTTCG
CTGGCAAACTGCCTCAGGCAAGCCATTTCAACGTCGGTGCAGTTTATCGCGCTGCCAGCTGGGCAGACCT
CAACCTCAGTTATGAACGCGGTAACACGTTGATGTTTGGTTTCACTTTACGGACCAATTTCAACGATCTG
CGCCCTGCCCTGCGCGATACGCCAAAACCGGCATATCAACCTGCGCCTGAATCTGAAGGATTGCAGTACA
CCACGGTAGCAAACCAACTTACCGCCCTGAAGTATAACGCGGGCTTTGACGCGCCAGAAATTCAGCTGCG
CGATAAGACGCTGTATATGTCTGGTGAGCAATACAAATACCGTGACTCTCGTGAAGCGGTCGATCGTGCC
AACCGGATTCTGGTGAATAACCTGCCGCAAGGCGTTGAGAAGATTAGCGTGACGCAAAAGCGCGAGCATA
TGGCGATGGTGACTACCGAAACCGACGTAGCCAGCCTGCGCAAACAGCTGGCCGGTACAGCGCCTGGTAA
ATCAGAGCAACTGCAACAACAACGTGTTGAAGCAGAAGATCTTTCTGCCTTTGGTCGGGGCTACCGTATT
CGTGAAGATCGCTTTAGCTACTCTTTCAACCCAACACTTTCACAGTCGCTGGGCGGCCCGGAAGATTTCT
ATATGTTCCAGCTGGGGCTGATGTCCAGCGCCCGCTACTGGTTTACCGACCACCTGCTGCTTGATGGCGG
TATTTTCACCAATATTTACAATAACTACGACAAGTTTAAGTCTTCACTATTACCCGCGGACTCTACCCTC
CCCCGCGTGCGCACGCATATCCGTGACTACGTTCGCAATGACGTTTATCTCAACAACTTGCAGGCGAACT
ATTTTGCCGACTTAGGCAATGGTTTCTATGGCCAGGTGTATGGCGGTTATCTGGAAACGATGTACGCCGG
TGTCGGTTCCGAGCTGCTTTATCGCCCGCTAGATGCCAGCTGGGCGCTGGGTGTGGACGTTAACTACGTG
AAGCAACGTGACTGGGACAACATGATGCGCTTCACCGATTATTCCACACCCACAGGTTTCGTGACGGCTT
ACTGGAACCCGCCGACGCTCAACGGCGTACTGATGAAACTCAGCGTTGGGCAATATCTGGCAAAAGATAA
AGGCGCAACGATCGACGTCGCCAAACGCTTTGACAGCGGCGTGGCGGTAGGGGTATGGGCGGCAATCAGT
AACGTATCTAAAGATGACTACGGCGAAGGCGGCTTTAGTAAAGGTTTTTATATCTCGATTCCGTTCGACT
TGATGACCATTGGACCTAACCGCAACCGCGCGGTGGTTTCGTGGACACCATTGACGCGTGATGGTGGACA
AATGCTGTCACGCAAATACCAGCTCTATCCAATGACGGCAGAGCGAGAAGTACCGGTTGGACAACATCAC
CATCACCATCACTAACTGCAGGCAGCCAAGCTTCGACAATTCGCGCGCGAAGGCGAAGCGGCATGCATTT
ACGTTGACACCATCGAATGGTGCAAAACCTTTCGCGGTATGGCATGATAGCGCCCGGAAGAGAGTCAATT
CAGGGTGGTGAATGTGAAACCAGTAACGTTATACGATGTCGCAGAGTATGCCGGTGTCTCTTATCAGACC
GTTTCCCGCGTGGTGAACCAGGCCAGCCACGTTTCTGCGAAAACGCGGGAAAAAGTGGAAGCGGCGATGG
CGGAGCTGAATTACATTCCCAACCGCGTGGCACAACAACTGGCGGGCAAACAGTCGTTGCTGATTGGCGT
TGCCACCTCCAGTCTGGCCCTGCACGCGCCGTCGCAAATTGTCGCGGCGATTAAATCTCGCGCCGATCAA
CTGGGTGCCAGCGTGGTGGTGTCGATGGTAGAACGAAGCGGCGTCGAAGCCTGTAAAGCGGCGGTGCACA
ATCTTCTCGCGCAACGCGTCAGTGGGCTGATCATTAACTATCCGCTGGATGACCAGGATGCCATTGCTGT
GGAAGCTGCCTGCACTAATGTTCCGGCGTTATTTCTTGATGTCTCTGACCAGACACCCATCAACAGTATT
ATTTTCTCCCATGAAGACGGTACGCGACTGGGCGTGGAGCATCTGGTCGCATTGGGTCACCAGCAAATCG
CGCTGTTAGCGGGCCCATTAAGTTCTGTCTCGGCGCGTCTGCGTCTGGCTGGCTGGCATAAATATCTCAC
TCGCAATCAAATTCAGCCGA
Features (pLannotate 1.2.2; 15 found; start..end, strand, type, name):
    573..688     +  ncRNA          5S rRNA: Accession: RF00001 - 5S ribosomal RNA
    692..778     +  terminator     rrnB T1 terminator: Escherichia coli rrnB; transcription terminator T1 from the E. coli rrnB gene
    870..897     +  terminator     rrnB T2 terminator: transcription terminator T2 from the E. coli rrnB gene
    916..1007    +  promoter       AmpR promoter: bla
   1008..1868    +  CDS            AmpR: β-lactamase; bla; confers resistance to ampicillin, carbenicillin, and related antibiotics
   2039..2627    +  rep_origin     ori: high-copy-number ColE1/pMB1/pBR322/pUC origin of replication
   2813..2953    -  misc_feature   bom: basis of mobility region from pBR322
   3055..3095    -  CDS            rop (fragment): Rop protein, which maintains plasmids at low copy number; rop
   3109..3210    -  CDS            yciV (fragment): RNAAM_ECOLI - Also known as trpH From Escherichia coli (strain K12).
   3286..3314    +  promoter       tac promoter: strong E. coli promoter; hybrid between the trp and lac UV5 promoters
   3322..3338    +  protein_bind   lac operator: The lac repressor binds to the lac operator to inhibit transcription in E. coli. This inhibition can be relieved by adding lactose or isopropyl-β-D-thiogalactopyranoside (IPTG). lac repressor encoded by lacI
   3361..5454    +  CDS            gfcD: GFCD_ECOLI - Also known as ymcA. Protein inferred from homology: Swiss-Prot protein existence level 3. From Escherichia coli (strain K12).
   5455..5472    +  CDS            7xHis (fragment): 6xHis affinity tag
   5536..5613    +  promoter       lacIq promoter: lacI (mutant); In the lacIq allele, a single base change in the promoter boosts expression of the lacI gene about 10-fold.
   5614..446     +  CDS            lacI (across the origin): lac repressor; lacI; The lac repressor binds to the lac operator to inhibit transcription in E. coli. This inhibition can be relieved by adding lactose or isopropyl-β-D-thiogalactopyranoside (IPTG).
