[The description below was written by a language model from this plasmid's Addgene catalogue record and pLannotate feature annotations shown in this document.]
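Description:
pSA10(gfcD) is a 6,250-bp bacterial expression plasmid built on the pSA10 backbone for producing the GfcD protein (also called YmcA) from enteropathogenic Escherichia coli E2348/69 O127:H6. It is selected with ampicillin through a bla (β-lactamase) cassette under its own promoter. Replication depends on a ColE1/pMB1-type origin, and a pBR322-derived bom (basis of mobility) region is also present. The catalogue entry lists the plasmid as low copy, whereas the automated annotation labels the origin generically as high-copy and detects only a short fragment of rop. The record therefore does not clearly settle the actual copy number.

The gfcD open reading frame, about 2.1 kb, was cloned between MfeI and PstI sites downstream of the hybrid trp/lac tac promoter and an adjacent lac operator. It is fused in frame at its C terminus to a 6xHis affinity tag for detection or metal-affinity purification. Immediately after the tagged insert, the plasmid carries its own lacI gene driven by the lacIq up-promoter. This supplies abundant lac repressor, which keeps the tac promoter off until it is relieved by IPTG or lactose, so regulation does not depend on the host strain's repressor level. Further downstream lie a 5S rRNA segment and the rrnB T1 and T2 terminators, which halt readthrough transcription before the resistance cassette. A small yciV (trpH) fragment upstream of the promoter appears to be a remnant of backbone construction.

The stated purpose is gfcD protein expression, and the associated work concerns how the group 4 capsule proteins of E. coli O127 assemble at the outer membrane.
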