Addgene plasmid #176191: pSA10(gfcD)
Purpose: gfcD protein expression
Depositing lab: Mark Saper. Depositing organization: University of Michigan. Publication: Escherichia coli O127 group 4 capsule proteins assemble at the outer membrane. Larson MR, Biddle K, Gorman A, Boutom S, Rosenshine I, Saper MA. PLoS One. 2021 Nov 15;16(11):e0259900. doi: 10.1371/journal.pone.0259900. eCollection 2021. PubMed 34780538.
Backbone
  Vector backbone: pSA10
  Backbone manufacturer: from Dr Shoshi Altuvia
  Vector type: Bacterial Expression
Growth in bacteria
  Bacterial resistance: Ampicillin, 100 μg/mL
  Growth temperature: 37°C
  Growth strain: DH5alpha
  Copy number: Low Copy
Gene/Insert
  Gene/Insert name: gfcD (alt name: ymcA)
  Species: E. coli E2348/69 O127:H6
  Promoter: Ptac
  Tag / fusion protein: 6xHis (C terminal on insert)
  Cloning method: Restriction Enzyme; 5′ cloning site MfeI (unknown if destroyed); 3′ cloning site PstI (unknown if destroyed)
  Sequencing primers: 5′ GCTCGTATAATGTGTGGAATTG; 3′ CGATGGTGTCAACGTAAATGC
Terms and licenses: Academic/Nonprofit Terms; Industry Terms: Not Available to Industry
How to cite: pSA10(gfcD) was a gift from Mark Saper (Addgene plasmid # 176191 ; http://n2t.net/addgene:176191 ; RRID:Addgene_176191)
